>Addgene plasmid #170811 | pW213-lenti-sasgRNA-Esp3I-2kb-filler-pEF1s-NLS-mNeonGreen-P2A-BlastR | addgene full sequence | sequence record 351539 | Addgene NGS Result
GACATTGATTATTGACTAGTTATTAATAGTAATCAATTACGGGGTCATTAGTTCATAGCCCATATATGGA
GTTCCGCGTTACATAACTTACGGTAAATGGCCCGCCTGGCTGACCGCCCAACGACCCCCGCCCATTGACG
TCAATAATGACGTATGTTCCCATAGTAACGCCAATAGGGACTTTCCATTGACGTCAATGGGTGGAGTATT
TACGGTAAACTGCCCACTTGGCAGTACATCAAGTGTATCATATGCCAAGTACGCCCCCTATTGACGTCAA
TGACGGTAAATGGCCCGCCTGGCATTATGCCCAGTACATGACCTTATGGGACTTTCCTACTTGGCAGTAC
ATCTACGTATTAGTCATCGCTATTACCATGGTGATGCGGTTTTGGCAGTACATCAATGGGCGTGGATAGC
GGTTTGACTCACGGGGATTTCCAAGTCTCCACCCCATTGACGTCAATGGGAGTTTGTTTTGGCACCAAAA
TCAACGGGACTTTCCAAAATGTCGTAACAACTCCGCCCCATTGACGCAAATGGGCGGTAGGCGTGTACGG
TGGGAGGTCTATATAAGCAGCGCGTTTTGCCTGTACTGGGTCTCTCTGGTTAGACCAGATCTGAGCCTGG
GAGCTCTCTGGCTAACTAGGGAACCCACTGCTTAAGCCTCAATAAAGCTTGCCTTGAGTGCTTCAAGTAG
TGTGTGCCCGTCTGTTGTGTGACTCTGGTAACTAGAGATCCCTCAGACCCTTTTAGTCAGTGTGGAAAAT
CTCTAGCAGTGGCGCCCGAACAGGGACTTGAAAGCGAAAGGGAAACCAGAGGAGCTCTCTCGACGCAGGA
CTCGGCTTGCTGAAGCGCGCACGGCAAGAGGCGAGGGGCGGCGACTGGTGAGTACGCCAAAAATTTTGAC
TAGCGGAGGCTAGAAGGAGAGAGATGGGTGCGAGAGCGTCAGTATTAAGCGGGGGAGAATTAGATCGCGA
TGGGAAAAAATTCGGTTAAGGCCAGGGGGAAAGAAAAAATATAAATTAAAACATATAGTATGGGCAAGCA
GGGAGCTAGAACGATTCGCAGTTAATCCTGGCCTGTTAGAAACATCAGAAGGCTGTAGACAAATACTGGG
ACAGCTACAACCATCCCTTCAGACAGGATCAGAAGAACTTAGATCATTATATAATACAGTAGCAACCCTC
TATTGTGTGCATCAAAGGATAGAGATAAAAGACACCAAGGAAGCTTTAGACAAGATAGAGGAAGAGCAAA
ACAAAAGTAAGACCACCGCACAGCAAGCGGCCGCTGATCTTCAGACCTGGAGGAGGAGATATGAGGGACA
ATTGGAGAAGTGAATTATATAAATATAAAGTAGTAAAAATTGAACCATTAGGAGTAGCACCCACCAAGGC
AAAGAGAAGAGTGGTGCAGAGAGAAAAAAGAGCAGTGGGAATAGGAGCTTTGTTCCTTGGGTTCTTGGGA
GCAGCAGGAAGCACTATGGGCGCAGCGTCAATGACGCTGACGGTACAGGCCAGACAATTATTGTCTGGTA
TAGTGCAGCAGCAGAACAATTTGCTGAGGGCTATTGAGGCGCAACAGCATCTGTTGCAACTCACAGTCTG
GGGCATCAAGCAGCTCCAGGCAAGAATCCTGGCTGTGGAAAGATACCTAAAGGATCAACAGCTCCTGGGG
ATTTGGGGTTGCTCTGGAAAACTCATTTGCACCACTGCTGTGCCTTGGAATGCTAGTTGGAGTAATAAAT
CTCTGGAACAGATTTGGAATCACACGACCTGGATGGAGTGGGACAGAGAAATTAACAATTACACAAGCTT
AATACACTCCTTAATTGAAGAATCGCAAAACCAGCAAGAAAAGAATGAACAAGAATTATTGGAATTAGAT
AAATGGGCAAGTTTGTGGAATTGGTTTAACATAACAAATTGGCTGTGGTATATAAAATTATTCATAATGA
TAGTAGGAGGCTTGGTAGGTTTAAGAATAGTTTTTGCTGTACTTTCTATAGTGAATAGAGTTAGGCAGGG
ATATTCACCATTATCGTTTCAGACCCACCTCCCAACCCCGAGGGGACCCGACAGGCCCGAAGGAATAGAA
GAAGAAGGTGGAGAGAGAGACAGAGACAGATCCATTCGATTAGTGAACGGATCGGCACTGCGTGCGCCAA
TTCTGCAGACAAATGGCAGTATTCATCCACAATTTTAAAAGAAAAGGGGGGATTGGGGGGTACAGTGCAG
GGGAAAGAATAGTAGACATAATAGCAACAGACATACAAACTAAAGAATTACAAAAACAAATTACAAAAAT
TCAAAATTTTCGGGTTTATTACAGGGACAGCAGAGATCCAGTTTGGTTAATTAAGGTACCGAGGGCCTAT
TTCCCATGATTCCTTCATATTTGCATATACGATACAAGGCTGTTAGAGAGATAATTAGAATTAATTTGAC
TGTAAACACAAAGATATTAGTACAAAATACGTGACGTAGAAAGTAATAATTTCTTGGGTAGTTTGCAGTT
TTAAAATTATGTTTTAAAATGGACTATCATATGCTTACCGTAACTTGAAAGTATTTCGATTTCTTGGCTT
TATATATCTTGTGGAAAGGACGAAACACCGGAGACGGTTGTAAATGAGCACACAAAATACACATGCTAAA
ATATTATATTCTATGACCTTTATAAAATCAACCAAAATCTTCTTTTTAATAACTTTAGTATCAATAATTA
GAATTTTTATGTTCCTTTTTGCAAACTTTTAATAAAAATGAGCAAAATAAAAAAACGCTAGTTTTAGTAA
CTCGCGTTGTTTTCTTCACCTTTAATAATAGCTACTCCACCACTTGTTCCTAAGCGGTCAGCTCCTGCTT
CAATCATTTTTTGAGCATCTTCAAATGTTCTAACTCCACCAGCTGCTTTAACTAAAGCATTGTCTTTAAC
AACTGACTTCATTAGTTTAACATCTTCAAATGTTGCACCTGATTTTGAAAATCCTGTTGATGTTTTAACA
AATTCTAATCCAGCTTCAACAGCTATTTCACAAGCTTTCATGATTTCTTCTTTTGTTAATAAACAATTTT
CCATAATACATTTAACAACATGTGATCCAGCTGCTTTTTTTACAGCTTTCATGTCTTCTAAAACTAATTC
ATAATTTTTGTCTTTTAATGCACCAATATTTAATACCATATCAATTTCTGTTGCACCATCTTTAATTGCT
TCAGAAACTTCGAATGCTTTTGTAGCTGTTGTGCATGCACCTAGAGGAAAACCTACAACATTTGTTATTC
CTACATTTGTGCCTTTTAATAATTCTTTACAATAGCTTGTTCAATATGAATTAACACAAACTGTTGCAAA
ATCAAATTCAATTGCTTCATCACATAATTGTTTAATTTCAGCTTTCGTAGCATCTTGTTTTAATAATGTG
TGATCTATATATTTGTTTAGTTTCATTTTTTCTCCTATATATTCATTTTTAATTTTAATTCTTTAATAAT
TTCGTCTACTTTAACTTTAGCGTTTTGAACAGATTCACCAACACCTATAAAATAAATTTTTAGTTTAGGT
TCAGTTCCACTTGGGCGAACAGCAAATCATGACTTATCTTCTAAATAAAATTTTAGTAAGTCTTGTCCTG
GCATATTATACATTCCATCGATGTAGTCTTCAACATTAACAACTTTAAGTCCAGCAATTTGAGTTAAGGG
TGTTGCTCTCAATGATTTCATTAATGGTTCAATTTTTAATTTCTTTTCTTCTGGTTTAAAATTCAAGTTT
AAAGTGAAAGTGTAATATGCACCCATTTCTTTAAATAAATCTTCTAAATAGTCTACTAATGTTTTATTTT
GTTTTTTATAAAATCAAGCAGCCTCTGCTATTAATATAGAAGCTTGTATTCCATCTTTATCTCTAGCTGA
GTCATCAATTACATATCCATAACTTTCTTCATAAGCAAAAACAAAATTTAATCCGTTATCTTCTTCTTTA
GCAATTTCTCTACCCATTCATTTAAATCCAGTTAAAGTTTTTACAATATTAACTCCATATTTTTCATGAG
CGATTCTATCACCCAAATCACTTGTTACAAAACTTGAATATAGAGCCGGATTTTTTGGAATGCTATTTAA
GCGTTTTAGATTTGATAATTTTCAATCAATTAAAATTGGTCCTGTTTGATTTCCATCTAATCTTACAAAA
TGACCATCATGTTTTATTGCCATTCCAAATCTGTCAGCATCTGGGTCATTCATAATAATAATATCTGCAT
CATGTTTAATACCATATTCAAGCGGTATTTTTCATGCAGGATCAAATTCTGGATTTGGATTTACAACATT
TTTAAATGTTTCATCTTCAAATGCATGCTCTTCAACCTCAATAACGTTATATCCTGATTCACGTAATATT
TTTGGGGTAAATTTAGTTCCTGTTCCATTAACTGCGCTAAAAATAATTTTTAAATCTTTTTTAGCTTCTT
GCTCTTTTTTGTACGTCTCTGTTATAGTACTCTGGAAACAGAATCTACTATAACAAGGCAAAATGCCGTG
TTTATCTCGTCAACTTGTTGGCGAGATTTTTTGAATTCGCTAGCTAGGTCTTGAAAGGAGTGGGAATTGG
CTCCGGTGCCCGTCAGTGGGCAGAGCGCACATCGCCCACAGTCCCCGAGAAGTTGGGGGGAGGGGTCGGC
AATTGATCCGGTGCCTAGAGAAGGTGGCGCGGGGTAAACTGGGAAAGTGATGTCGTGTACTGGCTCCGCC
TTTTTCCCGAGGGTGGGGGAGAACCGTATATAAGTGCAGTAGTCGCCGTGAACGTTCTTTTTCGCAACGG
GTTTGCCGCCAGAACACAGGACCGGTTCTAGAGCGCTGCCACCATGAAGCGACCTGCCGCCACAAAGAAG
GCTGGACAGGCTAAGAAGAAGAAAGTGAGCAAGGGCGAGGAGGATAACATGGCCTCTCTCCCAGCGACAC
ATGAGTTACACATCTTTGGCTCCATCAACGGTGTGGACTTTGACATGGTGGGTCAGGGCACCGGCAATCC
AAATGATGGTTATGAGGAGTTAAACCTGAAGTCCACCAAGGGTGACCTCCAGTTCTCCCCCTGGATTCTG
GTCCCTCATATCGGGTATGGCTTCCATCAGTACCTGCCCTACCCTGACGGGATGTCGCCTTTCCAGGCCG
CCATGGTAGATGGCTCCGGATACCAAGTCCATCGCACAATGCAGTTTGAAGATGGTGCCTCCCTTACTGT
TAACTACCGCTACACCTACGAGGGAAGCCACATCAAAGGAGAGGCCCAGGTGAAGGGGACTGGTTTCCCT
GCTGACGGTCCTGTGATGACCAACTCGCTGACCGCTGCGGACTGGTGCAGGTCGAAGAAGACTTACCCCA
ACGACAAAACCATCATCAGTACCTTTAAGTGGAGTTACACCACTGGAAATGGCAAGCGCTACCGGAGCAC
TGCGCGGACCACCTACACCTTTGCCAAGCCAATGGCGGCTAACTATCTGAAGAACCAGCCGATGTACGTG
TTCCGTAAGACGGAGCTCAAGCACTCCAAGACCGAGCTCAACTTCAAGGAGTGGCAAAAGGCCTTTACCG
ATGTGATGGGCATGGACGAGCTGTACAAGGGATCCGGCGCAACAAACTTCTCTCTGCTGAAACAAGCCGG
AGATGTCGAAGAGAATCCTGGACCGATGGCCAAGCCTTTGTCTCAAGAAGAATCCACCCTCATTGAAAGA
GCAACGGCTACAATCAACAGCATCCCCATCTCTGAAGACTACAGCGTCGCCAGCGCAGCTCTCTCTAGCG
ACGGCCGCATCTTCACTGGTGTCAATGTATATCATTTTACTGGGGGACCTTGTGCAGAACTCGTGGTGCT
GGGCACTGCTGCTGCTGCGGCAGCTGGCAACCTGACTTGTATCGTCGCGATCGGAAATGAGAACAGGGGC
ATCTTGAGCCCCTGCGGACGGTGCCGACAGGTGCTTCTCGATCTGCATCCTGGGATCAAAGCCATAGTGA
AGGACAGTGATGGACAGCCGACGGCAGTTGGGATTCGTGAATTGCTGCCCTCTGGTTATGTGTGGGAGGG
CTAAACGCGTTAAGTCGACAATCAACCTCTGGATTACAAAATTTGTGAAAGATTGACTGGTATTCTTAAC
TATGTTGCTCCTTTTACGCTATGTGGATACGCTGCTTTAATGCCTTTGTATCATGCTATTGCTTCCCGTA
TGGCTTTCATTTTCTCCTCCTTGTATAAATCCTGGTTGCTGTCTCTTTATGAGGAGTTGTGGCCCGTTGT
CAGGCAACGTGGCGTGGTGTGCACTGTGTTTGCTGACGCAACCCCCACTGGTTGGGGCATTGCCACCACC
TGTCAGCTCCTTTCCGGGACTTTCGCTTTCCCCCTCCCTATTGCCACGGCGGAACTCATCGCCGCCTGCC
TTGCCCGCTGCTGGACAGGGGCTCGGCTGTTGGGCACTGACAATTCCGTGGTGTTGTCGGGGAAATCATC
GTCCTTTCCTTGGCTGCTCGCCTGTGTTGCCACCTGGATTCTGCGCGGGACGTCCTTCTGCTACGTCCCT
TCGGCCCTCAATCCAGCGGACCTTCCTTCCCGCGGCCTGCTGCCGGCTCTGCGGCCTCTTCCGCGTCTTC
GCCTTCGCCCTCAGACGAGTCGGATCTCCCTTTGGGCCGCCTCCCCGCGTCGACTTTAAGACCAATGACT
TACAAGGCAGCTGTAGATCTTAGCCACTTTTTAAAAGAAAAGGGGGGACTGGAAGGGCTAATTCACTCCC
AACGAAGACAAGATCTGCTTTTTGCTTGTACTGGGTCTCTCTGGTTAGACCAGATCTGAGCCTGGGAGCT
CTCTGGCTAACTAGGGAACCCACTGCTTAAGCCTCAATAAAGCTTGCCTTGAGTGCTTCAAGTAGTGTGT
GCCCGTCTGTTGTGTGACTCTGGTAACTAGAGATCCCTCAGACCCTTTTAGTCAGTGTGGAAAATCTCTA
GCAGGGCCCGTTTAAACCCGCTGATCAGCCTCGACTGTGCCTTCTAGTTGCCAGCCATCTGTTGTTTGCC
CCTCCCCCGTGCCTTCCTTGACCCTGGAAGGTGCCACTCCCACTGTCCTTTCCTAATAAAATGAGGAAAT
TGCATCGCATTGTCTGAGTAGGTGTCATTCTATTCTGGGGGGTGGGGTGGGGCAGGACAGCAAGGGGGAG
GATTGGGAAGACAATAGCAGGCATGCTGGGGATGCGGTGGGCTCTATGGCTTCTGAGGCGGAAAGAACCA
GCTGGGGCTCTAGGGGGTATCCCC
[124 nt withheld, positions 7305-7428]
C
[91 nt withheld, positions 7430-7520]
A
[49 nt withheld, positions 7522-7570]
CCTTTGACGTTGGAGTCCACGTTCTTT
[37 nt withheld, positions 7598-7634]
ACCCTATCTCGGTCTATTCTTTTGATTTATAAGGGATTTTGCCGATTTCGGCCTATTGGTTAAAAAATGA
GCTGATTTAACAAAAATTTAACGCGAATTAATTCTGTGGAATGTGTGTCAGTTAGGGTGTGGAAAGTCCC
CAGGCTCCCCAGCAGGCAGAAGTATGCAAAGCATGCATCTCAATTAGTCAGCAACCAGGTGTGGAAAGTC
CCCAGGCTCCCCAGCAGGCAGAAGTATGCAAAGCATGCATCTCAATTAGTCAGCAACCATAGTCCCGCCC
CTAACTCCGCCCATCCCGCCCCTAACTCCGCCCAGTTCCGCCCATTCTCCGCCCCATGGCTGACTAATTT
TTTTTATTTATGCAGAGGCCGAGGCCGCCTCTGCCTCTGAGCTATTCCAGAAGTAGTGAGGAGGCTTTTT
TGGAGGCCTAGGCTTTTGCAAAAAGCTCCCGGGAGCTTGTATATCCATTTTCGGATCTGATCAGCACGTG
TTGACAATTAATCATCGGCATAGTATATCGGCATAGTATAATACGACAAGGTGAGGAACTAAACCATGGC
CAAGTTGACCAGTGCCGTTCCGGTGCTCACCGCGCGCGACGTCGCCGGAGCGGTCGAGTTCTGGACCGAC
CGGCTCGGGTTCTCCCGGGACTTCGTGGAGGACGACTTCGCCGGTGTGGTCCGGGACGACGTGACCCTGT
TCATCAGCGCGGTCCAGGACCAGGTGGTGCCGGACAACACCCTGGCCTGGGTGTGGGTGCGCGGCCTGGA
CGAGCTGTACGCCGAGTGGTCGGAGGTCGTGTCCACGAACTTCCGGGACGCCTCCGGGCCGGCCATGACC
GAGATCGGCGAGCAGCCGTGGGGGCGGGAGTTCGCCCTGCGCGACCCGGCCGGCAACTGCGTGCACTTCG
TGGCCGAGGAGCAGGACTGACACGTGCTACGAGATTTCGATTCCACCGCCGCCTTCTATGAAAGGTTGGG
CTTCGGAATCGTTTTCCGGGACGCCGGCTGGATGATCCTCCAGCGCGGGGATCTCATGCTGGAGTTCTTC
GCCCACCCCAACTTGTTTATTGCAGCTTATAATGGTTACAAATAAAGCAATAGCATCACAAATTTCACAA
ATAAAGCATTTTTTTCACTGCATTCTAGTTGTGGTTTGTCCAAACTCATCAATGTATCTTATCATGTCTG
TATACCGTCGACCTCTAGCTAGAGCTTGGCGTAATCATGGTCATAGCTGTTTCCTGTGTGAAATTGTTAT
CCGCTCACAATTCCACACAACATACGAGCCGGAAGCATAAAGTGTAAAGCCTGGGGTGCCTAATGAGTGA
GCTAACTCACATTAATTGCGTTGCGCTCACTGCCCGCTTTCCAGTCGGGAAACCTGTCGTGCCAGCTGCA
TTAATGAATCGGCCAACGCGCGGGGAGAGGCGGTTTGCGTATTGGGCGCTCTTCCGCTTCCTCGCTCACT
GACTCGCTGCGCTCGGTCGTTCGGCTGCGGCGAGCGGTATCAGCTCACTCAAAGGCGGTAATACGGTTAT
CCACAGAATCAGGGGATAACGCAGGAAAGAACATGTGAGCAAAAGGCCAGCAAAAGGCCAGGAACCGTAA
AAAGGCCGCGTTGCTGGCGTTTTTCCATAGGCTCCGCCCCCCTGACGAGCATCACAAAAATCGACGCTCA
AGTCAGAGGTGGCGAAACCCGACAGGACTATAAAGATACCAGGCGTTTCCCCCTGGAAGCTCCCTCGTGC
GCTCTCCTGTTCCGACCCTGCCGCTTACCGGATACCTGTCCGCCTTTCTCCCTTCGGGAAGCGTGGCGCT
TTCTCATAGCTCACGCTGTAGGTATCTCAGTTCGGTGTAGGTCGTTCGCTCCAAGCTGGGCTGTGTGCAC
GAACCCCCCGTTCAGCCCGACCGCTGCGCCTTATCCGGTAACTATCGTCTTGAGTCCAACCCGGTAAGAC
ACGACTTATCGCCACTGGCAGCAGCCACTGGTAACAGGATTAGCAGAGCGAGGTATGTAGGCGGTGCTAC
AGAGTTCTTGAAGTGGTGGCCTAACTACGGCTACACTAGAAGAACAGTATTTGGTATCTGCGCTCTGCTG
AAGCCAGTTACCTTCGGAAAAAGAGTTGGTAGCTCTTGATCCGGCAAACAAACCACCGCTGGTAGCGGTG
GTTTTTTTGTTTGCAAGCAGCAGATTACGCGCAGAAAAAAAGGATCTCAAGAAGATCCTTTGATCTTTTC
TACGGGGTCTGACGCTCAGTGGAACGAAAACTCACGTTAAGGGATTTTGGTCATGAGATTATCAAAAAGG
ATCTTCACCTAGATCCTTTTAAATTAAAAATGAAGTTTTAAATCAATCTAAAGTATATATGAGTAAACTT
GGTCTGACAGTTACCAATGCTTAATCAGTGAGGCACCTATCTCAGCGATCTGTCTATTTCGTTCATCCAT
AGTTGCCTGACTCCCCGTCGTGTAGATAACTACGATACGGGAGGGCTTACCATCTGGCCCCAGTGCTGCA
ATGATACCGCGAGACCCACGCTCACCGGCTCCAGATTTATCAGCAATAAACCAGCCAGCCGGAAGGGCCG
AGCGCAGAAGTGGTCCTGCAACTTTATCCGCCTCCATCCAGTCTATTAATTGTTGCCGGGAAGCTAGAGT
AAGTAGTTCGCCAGTTAATAGTTTGCGCAACGTTGTTGCCATTGCTACAGGCATCGTGGTGTCACGCTCG
TCGTTTGGTATGGCTTCATTCAGCTCCGGTTCCCAACGATCAAGGCGAGTTACATGATCCCCCATGTTGT
GCAAAAAAGCGGTTAGCTCCTTCGGTCCTCCGATCGTTGTCAGAAGTAAGTTGGCCGCAGTGTTATCACT
CATGGTTATGGCAGCACTGCATAATTCTCTTACTGTCATGCCATCCGTAAGATGCTTTTCTGTGACTGGT
GAGTACTCAACCAAGTCATTCTGAGAATAGTGTATGCGGCGACCGAGTTGCTCTTGCCCGGCGTCAATAC
GGGATAATACCGCGCCACATAGCAGAACTTTAAAAGTGCTCATCATTGGAAAACGTTCTTCGGGGCGAAA
ACTCTCAAGGATCTTACCGCTGTTGAGATCCAGTTCGATGTAACCCACTCGTGCACCCAACTGATCTTCA
GCATCTTTTACTTTCACCAGCGTTTCTGGGTGAGCAAAAACAGGAAGGCAAAATGCCGCAAAAAAGGGAA
TAAGGGCGACACGGAAATGTTGAATACTCATACTCTTCCTTTTTCAATATTATTGAAGCATTTATCAGGG
TTATTGTCTCATGAGCGGATACATATTTGAATGTATTTAGAAAAATAAACAAATAGGGGTTCCGCGCACA
TTTCCCCGAAAAGTGCCACCTGACGTCGACGGATCGGGAGATCTCCCGATCCCCTATGGTGCACTCTCAG
TACAATCTGCTCTGATGCCGCATAGTTAAGCCAGTATCTGCTCCCTGCTTGTGTGTTGGAGGTCGCTGAG
TAGTGCGCGAGCAAAATTTAAGCTACAACAAGGCAAGGCTTGACCGACAATTGCATGAAGAATCTGCTTA
GGGTTAGGCGTTTTGCGCTGCTTCGCGATGTACGGGCCAGATATACGCGTT
Features (pLannotate 1.2.2; 34 found; start..end, strand, type, name):
      1..380     +  enhancer       CMV enhancer: human cytomegalovirus immediate early enhancer
    381..580     +  promoter       CMV promoter: human cytomegalovirus (CMV) immediate early promoter
    598..778     +  LTR            5' LTR (truncated): truncated 5' long terminal repeat (LTR) from HIV-1
    825..950     +  misc_feature   HIV-1 Ψ: packaging signal of human immunodeficiency virus type 1
    934..1297    +  CDS            HIV-1 gag (fragment): gag protein from human immunodeficiency virus 1; gag
   1443..1676    +  misc_feature   RRE: The Rev response element (RRE) of HIV-1 allows for Rev-dependent mRNA export from the nucleus to the cytoplasm.
   2053..2153    +  CDS            Rev (fragment): human immunodeficiency virus 1 (HIV-1) Rev protein; rev; enhances nuclear export of unspliced and incompletely spliced viral mRNAs
   2203..2320    +  misc_feature   cPPT/CTS: central polypurine tract and central termination sequence of HIV-1
   2371..2611    +  promoter       U6 promoter: RNA polymerase III promoter for human U6 snRNA
   2797..3456    -  CDS            deoC1: DEOC1_STAAN - Also known as dra. Experimental evidence at protein level: Swiss-Prot protein existence level 1. Catalyzes a reversible aldol reaction between acetaldehyde and D-glyceraldehyde 3-phosphate to generate 2-deoxy-D-ribose 5- phosphate. From Staphylococcus aureus (strain N315).
   4505..4576    +  misc_RNA       Sa gRNA scaffold (fragment): guide RNA scaffold for the Staphylococcus aureus CRISPR/Cas9 system
   4594..4612    +  CDS            small t antigen (fragment): SV40 (simian virus 40) small t antigen
   4638..4849    +  promoter       EF-1α core promoter: core promoter for human elongation factor EF-1α
   4925..5629    +  CDS            mNeonGreen: mNeonGreen is a basic (constitutively fluorescent) green/yellow fluorescent protein published in 2013, derived from Branchiostoma lanceolatum. It is reported to be a very rapidly-maturing monomer with moderate acid sensitivity.
   5696..6094    +  CDS            BSD: blasticidin S deaminase; Aspergillus terreus BSD; confers resistance to blasticidin
   6110..6698    +  misc_feature   WPRE: woodchuck hepatitis virus posttranscriptional regulatory element
   6749..6768    +  misc_feature   cPPT/CTS (fragment): central polypurine tract and central termination sequence of HIV-1
   6770..7003    +  LTR            3' LTR (ΔU3): self-inactivating 3' long terminal repeat (LTR) from HIV-1
   7035..7259    +  polyA_signal   bGH poly(A) signal: bovine growth hormone polyadenylation signal
   7263..7284    +  promoter       SV40 promoter (fragment): SV40 enhancer and early promoter
   7305..7733    +  rep_origin     f1 ori (sequence partly withheld): f1 bacteriophage origin of replication; arrow indicates direction of (+) strand synthesis
   7747..8076    +  promoter       SV40 promoter: SV40 enhancer and early promoter
   8124..8171    +  promoter       EM7 promoter: synthetic bacterial promoter&nbsp
   8190..8564    +  CDS            BleoR: antibiotic-binding protein; Sh ble from Streptoalloteichus hindustanus; confers resistance to bleomycin, phleomycin, and Zeocin™
   8574..8699    +  CDS            ble (fragment): BLE_KLEPN - Experimental evidence at protein level: Swiss-Prot protein existence level 1. Binding protein with a strong affinity to the bleomycin family of antibiotics. Binds to CL990; an antimitotic-antibiotic compound. From Klebsiella pneumoniae.
   8694..8815    +  polyA_signal   SV40 poly(A) signal: SV40 polyadenylation signal
   8886..8908    -  protein_bind   lac operator (fragment): The lac repressor binds to the lac operator to inhibit transcription in E. coli. This inhibition can be relieved by adding lactose or isopropyl-β-D-thiogalactopyranoside (IPTG). lac repressor encoded by lacI
   8912..8942    -  promoter       lac promoter: promoter for the E. coli lac operon
   8957..8978    -  protein_bind   CAP binding site: CAP binding activates transcription in the presence of cAMP. E. coli catabolite activator protein
   8991..9083    -  CDS            lacI (fragment): lac repressor; lacI; The lac repressor binds to the lac operator to inhibit transcription in E. coli. This inhibition can be relieved by adding lactose or isopropyl-β-D-thiogalactopyranoside (IPTG).
   9266..9854    -  rep_origin     ori: high-copy-number ColE1/pMB1/pBR322/pUC origin of replication
  10025..10885   -  CDS            AmpR: β-lactamase; bla; confers resistance to ampicillin, carbenicillin, and related antibiotics
  10886..10990   -  promoter       AmpR promoter: bla
  11049..11101   -  misc_feature   bom (fragment): basis of mobility region from pBR322
