[The description below was written by a language model from this plasmid's Addgene catalogue record and pLannotate feature annotations shown in this document.]
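Description:
pW213-lenti-sasgRNA-Esp3I-2kb-filler-pEF1s-NLS-mNeonGreen-P2A-BlastR is an empty third-generation lentiviral backbone derived from lentiCRISPR v2, designed to co-express a Staphylococcus aureus-type single guide RNA with a nuclear green fluorescent marker in mammalian cells. It is propagated in E. coli through a high-copy ColE1/pUC origin with ampicillin selection (AmpR); an f1 origin and an SV40/EM7-driven BleoR cassette are also present in the plasmid backbone, outside the viral genome. Viral RNA is transcribed from a CMV enhancer/promoter fused to a truncated HIV-1 5' LTR. The transfer region carries the Ψ packaging signal, RRE for Rev-dependent export, cPPT/CTS, WPRE and a self-inactivating ΔU3 3' LTR followed by a bGH polyadenylation signal, so packaging functions must be supplied in trans.

The payload consists of two expression units. A human U6 Pol III promoter sits upstream of a roughly 2 kb filler and the Sa gRNA scaffold. By its name, the filler is flanked by Esp3I sites, so it can be excised and replaced by a spacer of choice. The annotation software matches part of the filler to a S. aureus deoC gene, which appears to be stuffer sequence rather than a functional insert. Downstream, the short EF-1α core promoter drives NLS-mNeonGreen linked through a P2A self-cleaving peptide to blasticidin S deaminase, so transduced cells can be identified by nuclear fluorescence and selected with blasticidin from a single transcript. The NLS and P2A are given in the construct name but not annotated separately. No Cas9 is encoded, so a compatible SaCas9-based protein would have to be provided separately. The record states no specific guide or target.
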