Addgene plasmid #170811: pW213-lenti-sasgRNA-Esp3I-2kb-filler-pEF1s-NLS-mNeonGreen-P2A-BlastR
Purpose: (Empty Backbone) Lentiviral vector to co-express an sasgRNA with NLS-mNeonGreen
Depositing lab: Kenneth Yamada. Depositing organization: National Institute of Dental and Craniofacial Research (NIDCR). Publication: Budding epithelial morphogenesis driven by cell-matrix versus cell-cell adhesion. Wang S, Matsumoto K, Lish SR, Cartagena-Rivera AX, Yamada KM. Cell. 2021 Jul 8;184(14):3702-3716.e30. doi: 10.1016/j.cell.2021.05.015. Epub 2021 Jun 15. PubMed 34133940.
Backbone
  Vector backbone: lentiCRISPR v2 (Addgene #52961)
  Vector type: Mammalian Expression, Lentiviral
Growth in bacteria
  Bacterial resistance: Ampicillin, 100 μg/mL
  Growth temperature: 30°C
  Growth strain: NEB Stable
  Copy number: High Copy
Gene/Insert
  Gene/Insert name: None
  Mutation: NA
Terms and licenses: Academic/Nonprofit Terms; Industry Terms: Not Available to Industry
Depositor comments: 3rd generation lentiviral backbone. Please visit https://www.biorxiv.org/content/10.1101/2020.06.24.165795v2.full for bioRxiv preprint.
How to cite: pW213-lenti-sasgRNA-Esp3I-2kb-filler-pEF1s-NLS-mNeonGreen-P2A-BlastR was a gift from Kenneth Yamada (Addgene plasmid # 170811 ; http://n2t.net/addgene:170811 ; RRID:Addgene_170811)
